Addgene plasmid #80898: pHD-DsRed-attP-w+
Purpose: Vector for generating dsDNA donors for HDR. Contains an attP docking site, the visible marker 3xP3-DsRed and GMR-white for identifying backbone incorporation.
Depositing lab: Kate O'Connor-Giles. Depositing organization: University of Wisconsin, Madison.
Backbone
  Vector backbone: pJ204
  Backbone manufacturer: DNA 2.0
  Backbone size w/o insert (bp): 27848
  Total vector size (bp): 7140
  Vector type: high copy, amp resistance
Growth in bacteria
  Bacterial resistance: Ampicillin, 100 μg/mL
  Growth temperature: 37°C
  Growth strain: DH5alpha
  Copy number: High Copy
Gene/Insert 1
  Gene/Insert name: attP
  Species: T4 phage
  Insert size (bp): 50
  Cloning method: Unknown
  Sequencing primers: 5′ ACGAAAGGCTCAGTCGAAAG
Gene/Insert 2
  Gene/Insert name: LoxP-3xP3-DsRed-LoxP
  Species: Synthetic
  Insert size (bp): 1225
  Promoter: 3xP3
  Cloning method: Unknown
  Sequencing primers: 5′ ACGAAAGGCTCAGTCGAAAG; 3′ TGATATCAAAATTATACATGTCAACG
Gene/Insert 3
  Gene/Insert name: GMR-white
  Species: D. melanogaster (fly)
  Insert size (bp): 2997
  Promoter: GMR::hsp70
  Cloning method: Gibson Cloning
  Sequencing primers: 5′ GTCTGACGCTCAGTGGAACG; 3′ GAGTCAGGCAACTATGGATGAACG
Resource information
  A portion of this plasmid was derived from a plasmid made by: We had it synthesized by DNA 2.0
Terms and licenses: Academic/Nonprofit Terms; Industry Terms: Not Available to Industry
How to cite: pHD-DsRed-attP-w+ was a gift from Kate O'Connor-Giles (Addgene plasmid # 80898 ; http://n2t.net/addgene:80898 ; RRID:Addgene_80898)
