[The description below was written by a language model from this plasmid's Addgene catalogue record and pLannotate feature annotations shown in this document.]
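Description:
pHD-DsRed-attP-w+ is a high-copy bacterial cloning plasmid built on the synthetic pJ204 backbone and used to assemble double-stranded DNA donors for homology-directed repair in Drosophila genome engineering. It is propagated in E. coli through a ColE1/pUC-type origin and selected with ampicillin via the bla gene. The short KanR, lacZα and rrnB terminator fragments in the annotation appear to be backbone remnants rather than functional elements. The recorded total size of about 7.1 kb agrees with both sequence records, whereas the catalogue's "backbone size" figure is larger than the whole plasmid and is evidently an error.

The donor cassette consists of a 50 bp attP docking site immediately followed by a loxP-flanked eye marker. In this marker, the 3xP3 promoter (annotated through its hsp70 minimal promoter portion) drives DsRed, followed by an SV40 polyadenylation signal. The catalogue lists the attP species as T4 phage, but the feature table identifies it as the phage φC31 attachment site, which would be the substrate for φC31 integrase. Users add homology arms on either side of this cassette; the record does not describe the cloning sites. After integration, red eye fluorescence identifies edited animals. Cre can then excise the marker, leaving the attP site with a single loxP for later integrase-mediated insertion of attB constructs.

Outside the cassette, in the plasmid backbone, a GMR::hsp70-driven white gene provides a second, eye-colour marker. Because precise HDR should transfer only the sequence between the homology arms, white expression flags events in which the vector backbone was also incorporated, so these can be discarded.
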