Features (pLannotate 1.2.2; 16 found; start..end, strand, type, name):
    858..954     -  promoter       AmpR promoter (fragment): bla
    984..1008    -  CDS            KanR (fragment): aminoglycoside phosphotransferase; aph(3')-Ia; confers resistance to kanamycin
   1037..1152    +  ncRNA          5S rRNA: Accession: RF00001 - 5S ribosomal RNA
   1156..1196    +  terminator     rrnB T1 terminator (fragment): transcription terminator T1 from the E. coli rrnB gene
   1285..1334    +  protein_bind   phage φC31 attP (fragment): attachment site of phage φC31 phage φC31 integrase
   1335..1368    -  protein_bind   loxP: Cre-mediated recombination occurs in the 8-bp core sequence (GCATACAT). Cre recombinase
   1456..1578    +  promoter       hsp70 promoter (fragment): Drosophila melanogaster hsp70Bb promoter
   1600..2274    +  CDS            DsRed-Express: DsRed-Express is a basic (constitutively fluorescent) orange fluorescent protein published in 2002, derived from Discosoma sp.. It is reported to be a rapidly-maturing tetramer with low acid sensitivity.
   2292..2375    +  CDS            large T antigen (fragment): large T antigen from SV40 (simian virus 40)
   2398..2519    +  polyA_signal   SV40 poly(A) signal: SV40 polyadenylation signal
   2526..2559    -  protein_bind   loxP: Cre-mediated recombination occurs in the 8-bp core sequence (GCATACAT). Cre recombinase
   3095..3114    +  CDS            lacZα (fragment): LacZα fragment of β-galactosidase; lacZ fragment
   3139..3156    -  terminator     rrnB T2 terminator (fragment): transcription terminator T2 from the E. coli rrnB gene
   3381..3969    -  rep_origin     ori: high-copy-number ColE1/pMB1/pBR322/pUC origin of replication
   4864..6924    +  CDS            w: WHITE_DROME - Experimental evidence at transcript level: Swiss-Prot protein existence level 2. Part of a membrane-spanning permease system necessary for the transport of pigment precursors into pigment cells responsible for eye color. White dimerize with brown for the transport of guanine. Scarlet and white complex transports a metabolic intermediate (such as 3- hydroxy kynurenine) from the cytoplasm into the pigment granules. From Drosophila melanogaster (Fruit fly).
   7135..855     -  CDS            AmpR (across the origin): β-lactamase; bla; confers resistance to ampicillin, carbenicillin, and related antibiotics
>Addgene plasmid #80898 | pHD-DsRed-attP-w+ | depositor full sequence | sequence record 152675 | pHD-DsRed-attP-w+ sequence 7140 bps
ATGCTTAATCAGTGAGGCACCTATCTCAGCGATCTGTCTATTTCGTTCATCCATAGTTGCCTGACTCCCC
GTCGTGTAGATAACTACGATACGGGAGGGCTTACCATCTGGCCCCAGCGCTGCGATGATACCGCGAGAAC
CACGCTCACCGGCTCCGGATTTATCAGCAATAAACCAGCCAGCCGGAAGGGCCGAGCGCAGAAGTGGTCC
TGCAACTTTATCCGCCTCCATCCAGTCTATTAATTGTTGCCGGGAAGCTAGAGTAAGTAGTTCGCCAGTT
AATAGTTTGCGCAACGTTGTTGCCATCGCTACAGGCATCGTGGTGTCACGCTCGTCGTTTGGTATGGCTT
CATTCAGCTCCGGTTCCCAACGATCAAGGCGAGTTACATGATCCCCCATGTTGTGCAAAAAAGCGGTTAG
CTCCTTCGGTCCTCCGATCGTTGTCAGAAGTAAGTTGGCCGCAGTGTTATCACTCATGGTTATGGCAGCA
CTGCATAATTCTCTTACTGTCATGCCATCCGTAAGATGCTTTTCTGTGACTGGTGAGTACTCAACCAAGT
CATTCTGAGAATAGTGTATGCGGCGACCGAGTTGCTCTTGCCCGGCGTCAATACGGGATAATACCGCGCC
ACATAGCAGAACTTTAAAAGTGCTCATCATTGGAAAACGTTCTTCGGGGCGAAAACTCTCAAGGATCTTA
CCGCTGTTGAGATCCAGTTCGATGTAACCCACTCGTGCACCCAACTGATCTTCAGCATCTTTTACTTTCA
CCAGCGTTTCTGGGTGAGCAAAAACAGGAAGGCAAAATGCCGCAAAAAAGGGAATAAGGGCGACACGGAA
ATGTTGAATACTCATATTCTTCCTTTTTCAATATTATTGAAGCATTTATCAGGGTTATTGTCTCATGAGC
GGATACATATTTGAATGTATTTAGAAAAATAAACAAATAGGGGTCAGTGTTACAACCAATTAACCAATTC
TGAACATTATCGCGAGCCCATTTATACCTGAATATGGCTCATAACACCCCTTGTTTGCCTGGCGGCAGTA
GCGCGGTGGTCCCACCTGACCCCATGCCGAACTCAGAAGTGAAACGCCGTAGCGCCGATGGTAGTGTGGG
GACTCCCCATGCGAGAGTAGGGAACTGCCAGGCATCAAATAAAACGAAAGGCTCAGTCGAAAGACTGGGC
CTTTCGCCCGGGCTAATTATGGGGTGTCGCCCTTCGCTGAAGCAGGTGGAATTCTTGCATGCTAGCGGCC
GCGGACATATGCACACCTGCGATCGTAGTGCCCCAACTGGGGTAACCTTTGAGTTCTCTCAGTTGGGGGC
GTAGATAACTTCGTATAATGTATGCTATACGAAGTTATCGTACGGGATCTAATTCAATTAGAGACTAATT
CAATTAGAGCTAATTCAATTAGGATCCAAGCTTATCGATTTCGAACCCTCGACCGCCGGAGTATAAATAG
AGGCGCTTCGTCTACGGAGCGACAATTCAATTCAAACAAGCAAAGTGAACACGTCGCTAAGCGAAAGCTA
AGCAAATAAACAAGCGCAGCTGAACAAGCTAAACAATCGGCTCGAAGCCGGTCGCCACCATGGCCTCCTC
CGAGGACGTCATCAAGGAGTTCATGCGCTTCAAGGTGCGCATGGAGGGCTCCGTGAACGGCCACGAGTTC
GAGATCGAGGGCGAGGGCGAGGGCCGCCCCTACGAGGGCACCCAGACCGCCAAGCTGAAGGTGACCAAGG
GCGGCCCCCTGCCCTTCGCCTGGGACATCCTGTCCCCCCAGTTCCAGTACGGCTCCAAGGTGTACGTGAA
GCACCCCGCCGACATCCCCGACTACAAGAAGCTGTCCTTCCCCGAGGGCTTCAAGTGGGAGCGCGTGATG
AACTTCGAGGACGGCGGCGTGGTGACCGTGACCCAGGACTCCTCCCTCCAGGACGGCTCCTTCATCTACA
AGGTGAAGTTCATCGGCGTGAACTTCCCCTCCGACGGCCCCGTAATGCAGAAGAAGACTATGGGCTGGGA
GGCGTCCACCGAGCGCCTGTACCCCCGCGACGGCGTGCTGAAGGGCGAGATCCACAAGGCCCTGAAGCTG
AAGGACGGCGGCCACTACCTGGTGGAGTTCAAGTCCATCTACATGGCCAAGAAGCCCGTGCAGCTGCCCG
GCTACTACTACGTGGACTCCAAGCTGGACATCACCTCCCACAACGAGGACTACACCATCGTGGAGCAGTA
CGAGCGCGCCGAGGGCCGCCACCACCTGTTCCTGTAGGGGCCGCGACTCTAGATCATAATCAGCCATACC
ACATTTGTAGAGGTTTTACTTGCTTTAAAAAACCTCCCACACCTCCCCCTGAACCTGAAACATAAAATGA
ATGCAATTGTTGTTGTTAACTTGTTTATTGCAGCTTATAATGGTTACAAATAAAGCAATAGCATCACAAA
TTTCACAAATAAAGCATTTTTTTCACTGCATTCTAGTTGTGGTTTGTCCAAACTCATCAATGTATCTTAA
CCGGTATAACTTCGTATAATGTATGCTATACGAAGTTATAGAAGAGCACTAGTAAAGATCTCCATGCATA
AGGCGCGCCTAGGCCTTCTGCAGCTCGAGGCTCTTCCGTCAATCGAGTTCAAGGGCGACACAAAATTTAT
TCTAAATGCATAATAAATACTGATAACATCTTATAGTTTGTATTATATTTTGTATTATCGTTGACATGTA
TAATTTTGATATCAAAAACTGATTTTCCCTTTATTATTTTCGAGATTTATTTTCTTAATTCTCTTTAACA
AACTAGAAATATTGTATATACAAAAAATCATAAATAATAGATGAATAGTTTAATTATAGGTGTTCATCAA
TCGAAAAAGCAACGTATCTTATTTAAAGTGCGTTGCTTTTTTCTCATTTATAAGGTTAAATAATTCTCAT
ATATCAAGCAAAGTGACAGGCGCCCTTAAATATTCTGACAAATGCTCTTTCCCTAAACTCCCCCCATAAA
AAAACCCGCCGAAGCGGGTTTTTACGTTATTTGCGGATTAACGATTACTCGTTATCAGAACCGCCCAGGG
GGCCCGAGCTTAAGACTGGCCGTCGTTTTACAACACAGAAAGAGTTTGTAGAAACGCAAAAAGGCCATCC
GTCAGGGGCCTTCTGCTTAGTTTGATGCCTGGCAGTTCCCTACTCTCGCCTTCCGCTTCCTCGCTCACTG
ACTCGCTGCGCTCGGTCGTTCGGCTGCGGCGAGCGGTATCAGCTCACTCAAAGGCGGTAATACGGTTATC
CACAGAATCAGGGGATAACGCAGGAAAGAACATGTGAGCAAAAGGCCAGCAAAAGGCCAGGAACCGTAAA
AAGGCCGCGTTGCTGGCGTTTTTCCATAGGCTCCGCCCCCCTGACGAGCATCACAAAAATCGACGCTCAA
GTCAGAGGTGGCGAAACCCGACAGGACTATAAAGATACCAGGCGTTTCCCCCTGGAAGCTCCCTCGTGCG
CTCTCCTGTTCCGACCCTGCCGCTTACCGGATACCTGTCCGCCTTTCTCCCTTCGGGAAGCGTGGCGCTT
TCTCATAGCTCACGCTGTAGGTATCTCAGTTCGGTGTAGGTCGTTCGCTCCAAGCTGGGCTGTGTGCACG
AACCCCCCGTTCAGCCCGACCGCTGCGCCTTATCCGGTAACTATCGTCTTGAGTCCAACCCGGTAAGACA
CGACTTATCGCCACTGGCAGCAGCCACTGGTAACAGGATTAGCAGAGCGAGGTATGTAGGCGGTGCTACA
GAGTTCTTGAAGTGGTGGGCTAACTACGGCTACACTAGAAGAACAGTATTTGGTATCTGCGCTCTGCTGA
AGCCAGTTACCTTCGGAAAAAGAGTTGGTAGCTCTTGATCCGGCAAACAAACCACCGCTGGTAGCGGTGG
TTTTTTTGTTTGCAAGCAGCAGATTACGCGCAGAAAAAAAGGATCTCAAGAAGATCCTTTGATCTTTTCT
ACGGGGTCTGACGCTCAGTGGAACGACGCGCGCGTAACTCACGTTAAGGGATTTTGGTCATGAGCTTGCG
CCGTCCCGTCAAGTCGTACGACTAGCACCTGACTGTCGAGCCCAGTGGAAACCCTTGAAATGCCTTTAAG
TCGAGCCCAGTGGAAACCCTTGAAATGCCTTTAAGTCGAGCCCAGTGGAAACCCTTGAAATGCCTTTAAG
TCGAGCCCAGTGGAAACCCTTGAAATGCCTTTAAGTCGAGCCCAGTGGAAACCCTTGAAATGCCTTTAAG
TCGAGTAGCAGTCGAGGTAGGTACGTCATGCCCCGTTATTCTCTATTCGTTTTGTGACTCTCCCTCTCTG
TACTATTGCTCTCTCACTCTGTCGCACAGTAAACGGCACTCTATTCTCGTTGCTTCGAGAGAGCGCGCCT
CGAATGTTCGCGAAAAGAGCGCCGGAGTATAAATAGAGGCGCTTCGTCGACGGAGCGTCAATTCAATTCA
AACAAGCAAAGTGAACACATCGCGAAGCAAGCTGAGCAAACAAACAAGCGCAGCTGAACAAGCTAAACAA
TCTGCAATAAAGTGCAAGTTAAAGTGAATCAATTAAAAGTAACCAACAACCAAGTAATTAAACTAAAAAC
TGCAACTACTGAAATCAACCAAGAAGTCATTATTGAAGACAAGAAGAGAACTCTGAATAGGTCGATAGCG
TCAATTCGGCACGAGGTTTCGTGACGAAGCTCCAAGCGGTTTACGCCATCAATTAAACACAAAGTGCTGT
GCCAAAACTCCTCTCGCTTCTTATTTTTGTTTGTTTTTTGAGTGATTGGGTGGGTGATTGGTTTTGGGTG
GGTAAGCAGGGGAAAGTGTGAAAAATCCCGGCAATGGGCCAAGAGGATCAGGAGCTATTAATTCGCGGAG
GCAGCAAACACCCATCTGCCGAGCATCTGAACAATGGTGACAGCGGAGCGGCTTCGCAGAGCTGCATTAA
CCAGGGCTTCGGGCAGGCCAAAAACTACGGCACGCTCCTGCCACCCAGTCCGCCGGAGGACTCCGGTTCA
GGGAGCGGCCAACTAGCCGAGAACCTCACCTATGCCTGGCACAATATGGACATCTTTGGGGCGGTCAATC
AGCCGGGCTCCGGATGGCGGCAGCTGGTCAACCGGACACGCGGACTATTCTGCAACGAGCGACACATACC
GGCGCCCAGGAAACATTTGCTCAAGAACGTTTGCGGCGTGGCCTATCCGGGCGAACTTTTGGCCGTGATG
GGCAGTTCCGGTGCCGGAAAGACGACCCTGCTGAATGCCCTTGCCTTTCGATCGCCGCAGGGCATCCAAG
TATCGCCATCCGGGATGCGACTGCTCAATGGCCAACCTGTGGACGCCAAGGAGATGCAGGCCAGGTGCGC
CTATGTCCAGCAGGATGACCTCTTTATCGGCTCCCTAACGGCCAGGGAACACCTGATTTTCCAAGCCATG
GTGCGGATGCCACGACATCTGACCTATCGGCAGCGAGTGGCCCGCGTGGATCAGGTGATCCAGGAGCTTT
CGCTCAGCAAATGTCAGCACACGATCATCGGTGTGCCCGGCAGGGTGAAAGGTCTGTCCGGCGGAGAAAG
GAAGCGTCTGGCATTCGCCTCCGAGGCACTAACCGATCCGCCGCTTCTGATCTGCGATGAGCCCACCTCC
GGACTGGACTCATTTACCGCCCACAGCGTCGTCCAGGTGCTGAAGAAGCTGTCGCAGAAGGGCAAGACCG
TCATCCTGACCATTCATCAGCCGTCTTCCGAGCTGTTTGAGCTCTTTGACAAGATCCTTCTGATGGCCGA
GGGCAGGGTAGCTTTCTTGGGCACTCCCAGCGAAGCCGTCGACTTCTTTTCCTACGTGGGTGCCCAGTGT
CCTACCAACTACAATCCGGCGGACTTTTACGTACAGGTGTTGGCCGTTGTGCCCGGACGGGAGATCGAGT
CCCGTGATCGGATCGCCAAGATATGCGACAATTTTGCCATTAGCAAAGTAGCCCGGGATATGGAGCAGTT
GTTGGCCACCAAAAATCTGGAGAAGCCACTGGAGCAGCCGGAGAATGGGTACACCTACAAGGCCACCTGG
TTCATGCAGTTCCGGGCGGTCCTGTGGCGATCCTGGCTGTCGGTGCTCAAGGAACCACTCCTCGTAAAAG
TGCGACTTATTCAGACAACGATGGTTGCCATCTTGATTGGCCTCATCTTTTTGGGCCAACAACTCACGCA
AGTGGGTGTGATGAATATCAACGGAGCCATCTTCCTCTTCCTGACCAACATGACCTTTCAAAACGTCTTT
GCCACGATAAATGTGTTCACCTCAGAGCTGCCAGTTTTTATGAGGGAGGCCCGAAGTCGACTTTATCGCT
GTGACACATACTTTCTGGGCAAAACGATTGCCGAATTGCCGCTTTTTCTCACAGTGCCACTGGTCTTCAC
GGCGATTGCCTATCCGATGATCGGACTGCGGGCCGGAGTGCTGCACTTCTTCAACTGCCTGGCGCTGGTC
ACTCTGGTGGCCAATGTGTCAACGTCCTTCGGATATCTAATATCCTGCGCCAGCTCCTCGACCTCGATGG
CGCTGTCTGTGGGTCCGCCGGTTATCATACCATTCCTGCTCTTTGGCGGCTTCTTCTTGAACTCGGGCTC
GGTGCCAGTATACCTCAAATGGTTGTCGTACCTCTCATGGTTCCGTTACGCCAACGAGGGTCTGCTGATT
AACCAATGGGCGGACGTGGAGCCGGGCGAAATTAGCTGCACATCGTCGAACACCACGTGCCCCAGTTCGG
GCAAGGTCATCCTGGAGACGCTTAACTTCTCCGCCGCCGATCTGCCGCTGGACTACGTGGGTCTGGCCAT
TCTCATCGTGAGCTTCCGGGTGCTCGCATATCTGGCTCTAAGACTTCGGGCCCGACGCAAGGAGTAGCCG
ACATATATCCGAAATAACTGCTTGTTTTTTTTTTTTACCATTATTACCATCGTGTTTACTGTTTATTGCC
CCCTCAAAAAGCTAATGTAATTATATTTGTGCCAATAAAAACAAGATATGACCTATAGAATACAAAAAAA
AAAAAAAAAAAAAAAAAAAAAACTCGACACCGGGATCCAAACCTAGCAGCGTAATGCTCTGCTTTTACCA
