Features (pLannotate 1.2.2; 16 found; start..end, strand, type, name):
    858..954     -  promoter       AmpR promoter (fragment): bla
    984..1008    -  CDS            KanR (fragment): aminoglycoside phosphotransferase; aph(3')-Ia; confers resistance to kanamycin
   1037..1152    +  ncRNA          5S rRNA: Accession: RF00001 - 5S ribosomal RNA
   1156..1196    +  terminator     rrnB T1 terminator (fragment): transcription terminator T1 from the E. coli rrnB gene
   1285..1334    +  protein_bind   phage φC31 attP (fragment): attachment site of phage φC31 phage φC31 integrase
   1335..1368    -  protein_bind   loxP: Cre-mediated recombination occurs in the 8-bp core sequence (GCATACAT). Cre recombinase
   1456..1578    +  promoter       hsp70 promoter (fragment): Drosophila melanogaster hsp70Bb promoter
   1600..2274    +  CDS            DsRed-Express: DsRed-Express is a basic (constitutively fluorescent) orange fluorescent protein published in 2002, derived from Discosoma sp.. It is reported to be a rapidly-maturing tetramer with low acid sensitivity.
   2292..2375    +  CDS            large T antigen (fragment): large T antigen from SV40 (simian virus 40)
   2398..2519    +  polyA_signal   SV40 poly(A) signal: SV40 polyadenylation signal
   2526..2559    -  protein_bind   loxP: Cre-mediated recombination occurs in the 8-bp core sequence (GCATACAT). Cre recombinase
   3095..3114    +  CDS            lacZα (fragment): LacZα fragment of β-galactosidase; lacZ fragment
   3139..3156    -  terminator     rrnB T2 terminator (fragment): transcription terminator T2 from the E. coli rrnB gene
   3381..3969    -  rep_origin     ori: high-copy-number ColE1/pMB1/pBR322/pUC origin of replication
   4868..6928    +  CDS            w: WHITE_DROME - Experimental evidence at transcript level: Swiss-Prot protein existence level 2. Part of a membrane-spanning permease system necessary for the transport of pigment precursors into pigment cells responsible for eye color. White dimerize with brown for the transport of guanine. Scarlet and white complex transports a metabolic intermediate (such as 3- hydroxy kynurenine) from the cytoplasm into the pigment granules. From Drosophila melanogaster (Fruit fly).
   7139..855     -  CDS            AmpR (across the origin): β-lactamase; bla; confers resistance to ampicillin, carbenicillin, and related antibiotics
>Addgene plasmid #80898 | pHD-DsRed-attP-w+ | addgene full sequence | sequence record 172486 | Addgene NGS Result
ATGCTTAATCAGTGAGGCACCTATCTCAGCGATCTGTCTATTTCGTTCATCCATAGTTGCCTGACTCCCC
GTCGTGTAGATAACTACGATACGGGAGGGCTTACCATCTGGCCCCAGCGCTGCGATGATACCGCGAGAAC
CACGCTCACCGGCTCCGGATTTATCAGCAATAAACCAGCCAGCCGGAAGGGCCGAGCGCAGAAGTGGTCC
TGCAACTTTATCCGCCTCCATCCAGTCTATTAATTGTTGCCGGGAAGCTAGAGTAAGTAGTTCGCCAGTT
AATAGTTTGCGCAACGTTGTTGCCATCGCTACAGGCATCGTGGTGTCACGCTCGTCGTTTGGTATGGCTT
CATTCAGCTCCGGTTCCCAACGATCAAGGCGAGTTACATGATCCCCCATGTTGTGCAAAAAAGCGGTTAG
CTCCTTCGGTCCTCCGATCGTTGTCAGAAGTAAGTTGGCCGCAGTGTTATCACTCATGGTTATGGCAGCA
CTGCATAATTCTCTTACTGTCATGCCATCCGTAAGATGCTTTTCTGTGACTGGTGAGTACTCAACCAAGT
CATTCTGAGAATAGTGTATGCGGCGACCGAGTTGCTCTTGCCCGGCGTCAATACGGGATAATACCGCGCC
ACATAGCAGAACTTTAAAAGTGCTCATCATTGGAAAACGTTCTTCGGGGCGAAAACTCTCAAGGATCTTA
CCGCTGTTGAGATCCAGTTCGATGTAACCCACTCGTGCACCCAACTGATCTTCAGCATCTTTTACTTTCA
CCAGCGTTTCTGGGTGAGCAAAAACAGGAAGGCAAAATGCCGCAAAAAAGGGAATAAGGGCGACACGGAA
ATGTTGAATACTCATATTCTTCCTTTTTCAATATTATTGAAGCATTTATCAGGGTTATTGTCTCATGAGC
GGATACATATTTGAATGTATTTAGAAAAATAAACAAATAGGGGTCAGTGTTACAACCAATTAACCAATTC
TGAACATTATCGCGAGCCCATTTATACCTGAATATGGCTCATAACACCCCTTGTTTGCCTGGCGGCAGTA
GCGCGGTGGTCCCACCTGACCCCATGCCGAACTCAGAAGTGAAACGCCGTAGCGCCGATGGTAGTGTGGG
GACTCCCCATGCGAGAGTAGGGAACTGCCAGGCATCAAATAAAACGAAAGGCTCAGTCGAAAGACTGGGC
CTTTCGCCCGGGCTAATTATGGGGTGTCGCCCTTCGCTGAAGCAGGTGGAATTCTTGCATGCTAGCGGCC
GCGGACATATGCACACCTGCGATCGTAGTGCCCCAACTGGGGTAACCTTTGAGTTCTCTCAGTTGGGGGC
GTAGATAACTTCGTATAATGTATGCTATACGAAGTTATCGTACGGGATCTAATTCAATTAGAGACTAATT
CAATTAGAGCTAATTCAATTAGGATCCAAGCTTATCGATTTCGAACCCTCGACCGCCGGAGTATAAATAG
AGGCGCTTCGTCTACGGAGCGACAATTCAATTCAAACAAGCAAAGTGAACACGTCGCTAAGCGAAAGCTA
AGCAAATAAACAAGCGCAGCTGAACAAGCTAAACAATCGGCTCGAAGCCGGTCGCCACCATGGCCTCCTC
CGAGGACGTCATCAAGGAGTTCATGCGCTTCAAGGTGCGCATGGAGGGCTCCGTGAACGGCCACGAGTTC
GAGATCGAGGGCGAGGGCGAGGGCCGCCCCTACGAGGGCACCCAGACCGCCAAGCTGAAGGTGACCAAGG
GCGGCCCCCTGCCCTTCGCCTGGGACATCCTGTCCCCCCAGTTCCAGTACGGCTCCAAGGTGTACGTGAA
GCACCCCGCCGACATCCCCGACTACAAGAAGCTGTCCTTCCCCGAGGGCTTCAAGTGGGAGCGCGTGATG
AACTTCGAGGACGGCGGCGTGGTGACCGTGACCCAGGACTCCTCCCTCCAGGACGGCTCCTTCATCTACA
AGGTGAAGTTCATCGGCGTGAACTTCCCCTCCGACGGCCCCGTAATGCAGAAGAAGACTATGGGCTGGGA
GGCGTCCACCGAGCGCCTGTACCCCCGCGACGGCGTGCTGAAGGGCGAGATCCACAAGGCCCTGAAGCTG
AAGGACGGCGGCCACTACCTGGTGGAGTTCAAGTCCATCTACATGGCCAAGAAGCCCGTGCAGCTGCCCG
GCTACTACTACGTGGACTCCAAGCTGGACATCACCTCCCACAACGAGGACTACACCATCGTGGAGCAGTA
CGAGCGCGCCGAGGGCCGCCACCACCTGTTCCTGTAGGGGCCGCGACTCTAGATCATAATCAGCCATACC
ACATTTGTAGAGGTTTTACTTGCTTTAAAAAACCTCCCACACCTCCCCCTGAACCTGAAACATAAAATGA
ATGCAATTGTTGTTGTTAACTTGTTTATTGCAGCTTATAATGGTTACAAATAAAGCAATAGCATCACAAA
TTTCACAAATAAAGCATTTTTTTCACTGCATTCTAGTTGTGGTTTGTCCAAACTCATCAATGTATCTTAA
CCGGTATAACTTCGTATAATGTATGCTATACGAAGTTATAGAAGAGCACTAGTAAAGATCTCCATGCATA
AGGCGCGCCTAGGCCTTCTGCAGCTCGAGGCTCTTCCGTCAATCGAGTTCAAGGGCGACACAAAATTTAT
TCTAAATGCATAATAAATACTGATAACATCTTATAGTTTGTATTATATTTTGTATTATCGTTGACATGTA
TAATTTTGATATCAAAAACTGATTTTCCCTTTATTATTTTCGAGATTTATTTTCTTAATTCTCTTTAACA
AACTAGAAATATTGTATATACAAAAAATCATAAATAATAGATGAATAGTTTAATTATAGGTGTTCATCAA
TCGAAAAAGCAACGTATCTTATTTAAAGTGCGTTGCTTTTTTCTCATTTATAAGGTTAAATAATTCTCAT
ATATCAAGCAAAGTGACAGGCGCCCTTAAATATTCTGACAAATGCTCTTTCCCTAAACTCCCCCCATAAA
AAAACCCGCCGAAGCGGGTTTTTACGTTATTTGCGGATTAACGATTACTCGTTATCAGAACCGCCCAGGG
GGCCCGAGCTTAAGACTGGCCGTCGTTTTACAACACAGAAAGAGTTTGTAGAAACGCAAAAAGGCCATCC
GTCAGGGGCCTTCTGCTTAGTTTGATGCCTGGCAGTTCCCTACTCTCGCCTTCCGCTTCCTCGCTCACTG
ACTCGCTGCGCTCGGTCGTTCGGCTGCGGCGAGCGGTATCAGCTCACTCAAAGGCGGTAATACGGTTATC
CACAGAATCAGGGGATAACGCAGGAAAGAACATGTGAGCAAAAGGCCAGCAAAAGGCCAGGAACCGTAAA
AAGGCCGCGTTGCTGGCGTTTTTCCATAGGCTCCGCCCCCCTGACGAGCATCACAAAAATCGACGCTCAA
GTCAGAGGTGGCGAAACCCGACAGGACTATAAAGATACCAGGCGTTTCCCCCTGGAAGCTCCCTCGTGCG
CTCTCCTGTTCCGACCCTGCCGCTTACCGGATACCTGTCCGCCTTTCTCCCTTCGGGAAGCGTGGCGCTT
TCTCATAGCTCACGCTGTAGGTATCTCAGTTCGGTGTAGGTCGTTCGCTCCAAGCTGGGCTGTGTGCACG
AACCCCCCGTTCAGCCCGACCGCTGCGCCTTATCCGGTAACTATCGTCTTGAGTCCAACCCGGTAAGACA
CGACTTATCGCCACTGGCAGCAGCCACTGGTAACAGGATTAGCAGAGCGAGGTATGTAGGCGGTGCTACA
GAGTTCTTGAAGTGGTGGGCTAACTACGGCTACACTAGAAGAACAGTATTTGGTATCTGCGCTCTGCTGA
AGCCAGTTACCTTCGGAAAAAGAGTTGGTAGCTCTTGATCCGGCAAACAAACCACCGCTGGTAGCGGTGG
TTTTTTTGTTTGCAAGCAGCAGATTACGCGCAGAAAAAAAGGATCTCAAGAAGATCCTTTGATCTTTTCT
ACGGGGTCTGACGCTCAGTGGAACGACGCGCGCGTAACTCACGTTAAGGGATTTTGGTCATGAGCTTGCG
CCGTCCCGTCAAGTCGTACGACTAGCACCTGACTGTCGAGCCCAGTGGAAACCCTTGAAATGCCTTTAAG
TCGAGCCCAGTGGAAACCCTTGAAATGCCTTTAAGTCGAGCCCAGTGGAAACCCTTGAAATGCCTTTAAG
TCGAGCCCAGTGGAAACCCTTGAAATGCCTTTAAGTCGAGCCCAGTGGAAACCCTTGAAATGCCTTTAAG
TCGAGTAGCAGTCGAGGTAGGTACGCCATGCCCCGTTATTCTCTATTCGTTTTGTGACTCTCCCTCTCTG
TACTATTGCTCTCTCACTCTGTCGCACAGTAAACGGCACGCTATTCTCGTTGCTTCGAGAGAGCGCGCCT
CGAATGTTCGCGAAAAGAGCGCCGGAGTATAAATAGAGGCGCTTCGTCGACGGAGCGTCAATTCAATTCA
AACAAGCAAAGTGAACACATCGCGAAGCGTAAGCTGAGCAAACAAACAAGCGCAGCTGAACAAGCTAAAC
AATCTGCAATAAAGTGCAAGTTAAAGTGAATCAATTAAAAGTAACCAACAACCAAGTAATTAAACTAAAA
ACTGCAACTACTGAAATCAACCAAGAAGTCATTATTGAAGACAAGAAGAGAACTCTGAATAGGTCGATAG
CGTCAATTCGGCACGAGCGGTTTCGTGACGAAGCTCCAAGCGGTTTACGCCATCAATTAAACACAAAGTG
CTGTGCCAAAACTCCTCTCGCTTCTTATTTTTGTTTGTTTTTTGAGTGATTGGGTGGGTGATTGGTTTTG
GGTGGGTAAGCAGGGGAAAGTGTGAAAAATCCCGGCAATGGGCCAAGAGGATCAGGAGCTATTAATTCGC
GGAGGCAGCAAACACCCATCTGCCGAGCATCTGAACAATGGTGACAGCGGAGCGGCTTCGCAGAGCTGCA
TTAACCAGGGCTTCGGGCAGGCCAAAAACTACGGCACGCTCCTGCCACCCAGTCCGCCGGAGGACTCCGG
TTCAGGGAGCGGCCAACTAGCCGAGAACCTCACCTATGCCTGGCACAATATGGACATCTTTGGGGCGGTC
AATCAGCCGGGCTCCGGATGGCGGCAGCTGGTCAACCGGACACGCGGACTATTCTGCAACGAGCGACACA
TACCGGCGCCCAGGAAACATTTGCTCAAGAACGTTTGCGGCGTGGCCTATCCGGGCGAACTTTTGGCCGT
GATGGGCAGTTCCGGTGCCGGAAAGACGACCCTGCTGAATGCCCTTGCCTTTCGATCGCCGCAGGGCATC
CAAGTATCGCCATCCGGGATGCGACTGCTCAATGGCCAACCTGTGGACGCCAAGGAGATGCAGGCCAGGT
GCGCCTATGTCCAGCAGGATGACCTCTTTATCGGCTCCCTAACGGCCAGGGAACACCTGATTTTCCAGGC
CATGGTGCGGATGCCACGACATCTGACCTATCGGCAGCGAGTGGCCCGCGTGGATCAGGTGATCCAGGAG
CTTTCGCTCAGCAAATGTCAGCACACGATCATCGGTGTGCCCGGCAGGGTGAAAGGTCTGTCCGGCGGAG
AAAGGAAGCGTCTGGCATTCGCCTCCGAGGCACTAACCGATCCGCCGCTTCTGATCTGCGATGAGCCCAC
CTCCGGACTGGACTCATTTACCGCCCACAGCGTCGTCCAGGTGCTGAAGAAGCTGTCGCAGAAGGGCAAG
ACCGTCATCCTGACCATTCATCAGCCGTCTTCCGAGCTGTTTGAGCTCTTTGACAAGATCCTTCTGATGG
CCGAGGGCAGGGTAGCTTTCTTGGGCACTCCCAGCGAAGCCGTCGACTTCTTTTCCTACGTGGGTGCCCA
GTGTCCTACCAACTACAATCCGGCGGACTTTTACGTACAGGTGTTGGCCGTTGTGCCCGGACGGGAGATC
GAGTCCCGTGATCGGATCGCCAAGATATGCGACAATTTTGCCATTAGCAAAGTAGCCCGGGATATGGAGC
AGTTGTTGGCCACCAAAAATTTGGAGAAGCCACTGGAGCAGCCGGAGAATGGGTACACCTACAAGGCCAC
CTGGTTCATGCAGTTCCGGGCGGTCCTGTGGCGATCCTGGCTGTCGGTGCTCAAGGAACCACTCCTCGTA
AAAGTGCGACTTATTCAGACAACGATGGTTGCCATCTTGATTGGCCTCATCTTTTTGGGCCAACAACTCA
CGCAAGTGGGCGTGATGAATATCAACGGAGCCATCTTCCTCTTCCTGACCAACATGACCTTTCAAAACGT
CTTTGCCACGATAAATGTGTTCACCTCAGAGCTGCCAGTTTTTATGAGGGAGGCCCGAAGTCGACTTTAT
CGCTGTGACACATACTTTCTGGGCAAAACGATTGCCGAATTGCCGCTTTTTCTCACAGTGCCACTGGTCT
TCACGGCGATTGCCTATCCGATGATCGGACTGCGGGCCGGAGTGCTGCACTTCTTCAACTGCCTGGCGCT
GGTCACTCTGGTGGCCAATGTGTCAACGTCCTTCGGATATCTAATATCCTGCGCCAGCTCCTCTACCTCG
ATGGCGCTGTCTGTGGGTCCGCCGGTTATCATACCATTCCTGCTCTTTGGCGGCTTCTTCTTGAACTCGG
GCTCGGTGCCAGTATACCTCAAATGGTTGTCGTACCTCTCATGGTTCCGTTACGCCAACGAGGGTCTGCT
GATTAACCAATGGGCGGACGTGGAGCCGGGCGAAATTAGCTGCACATCGTCGAACACCACGTGCCCCAGT
TCGGGCAAGGTCATCCTGGAGACGCTTAACTTCTCCGCCGCCGATCTGCCGCTGGACTACGTGGGTCTGG
CCATTCTCATCGTGAGCTTCCGGGTGCTCGCATATCTGGCTCTAAGACTTCGGGCCCGACGCAAGGAGTA
GCCGACATATATCCGAAATAACTGTTTGTTTTTTTTTTTTACCATTATTACCATCGTGTTTACTGTTTAT
TGCCCCCTCAAAAAGCTTATGTAATTATATTTGTGCCAATAAAAACAAGATATGACCTATAGAATACAAA
AAAAAAAAAAAAAAAAAAAAAAAAAACTCGACACCGGGATCCAAACCTAGCAGCGTAATGCTCTGCTTTT
ACCA
